Addgene plasmid #76628: STK38L gRNA (BRDN0001148856)
Purpose: 3rd generation lentiviral gRNA plasmid targeting human STK38L
Depositing lab: John Doench & David Root. Depositing organization: Broad Institute. Publication: Optimized sgRNA design to maximize activity and minimize off-target effects of CRISPR-Cas9. Doench JG, Fusi N, Sullender M, Hegde M, Vaimberg EW, Donovan KF, Smith I, Tothova Z, Wilen C, Orchard R, Virgin HW, Listgarten J, Root DE. Nat Biotechnol. 2016 Jan 18. doi: 10.1038/nbt.3437. PubMed 26780180.
Backbone
  Vector backbone: lentiGuide-Puro
  Backbone manufacturer: Zhang Lab (Addgene plasmid # 52963)
  Vector type: Mammalian Expression, Lentiviral, CRISPR
  Selectable markers: Puromycin
Growth in bacteria
  Bacterial resistance: Ampicillin, 100 μg/mL
  Growth temperature: 37°C
  Growth strain: DH5alpha
  Copy number: High Copy
Gene/Insert
  Gene/Insert name: STK38L (alt names: STK38L; NM_015000.3)
  gRNA/shRNA sequence: GACTGTAGCCAAGCTCACAT
  Species: H. sapiens (human)
  Entrez Gene: STK38L (a.k.a. NDR2)
  Promoter: hU6
  Cloning method: Unknown
  Sequencing primers: 5′ U6-F; 3′ pS2-R
Terms and licenses: Academic/Nonprofit Terms; Industry Terms: Not Available to Industry
Depositor comments: The gRNA was designed to target the following Genbank reference sequence(s): NM_015000.3. Note that this plasmid does NOT contain Cas9. It should be used in conjunction with lentiCas9-Blast (Addgene #52962) or otherwise with cell lines already expressing Cas9. Browse the full kinome gRNA library at http://www.addgene.org/pooled-library/broadgpp-human-kinome/ or visit http://www.broadinstitute.org/rnai/public/ for detailed protocols and information.
How to cite: STK38L gRNA (BRDN0001148856) was a gift from John Doench & David Root (Addgene plasmid # 76628 ; http://n2t.net/addgene:76628 ; RRID:Addgene_76628)
