[The description below was written by a language model from this plasmid's Addgene catalogue record and pLannotate feature annotations shown in this document.]
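Description:
STK38L gRNA (BRDN0001148856) is a third-generation lentiviral guide RNA plasmid built on the lentiGuide-Puro backbone and designed to direct Streptococcus pyogenes Cas9 to the human STK38L gene (also known as NDR2), with the guide designed against the reference transcript NM_015000.3. It is propagated in E. coli as a high-copy plasmid through a ColE1/pUC-type origin and selected with ampicillin via the β-lactamase gene. The backbone also carries an f1 origin, an SV40 origin and poly(A) signal, and remnants of lac and T7/T3 promoter elements left over from the cloning vector.

The lentiviral transfer cassette starts with an RSV promoter fused to a truncated HIV-1 5' LTR, which makes genomic RNA production Tat-independent. It is followed by the Ψ packaging signal with a partial gag sequence, the Rev response element for Rev-dependent nuclear export, and a cPPT/CTS. The cassette ends in a self-inactivating ΔU3 3' LTR. Within this unit, a human U6 RNA polymerase III promoter drives the STK38L-specific spacer joined to the S. pyogenes gRNA scaffold. A separate EF-1α core promoter with its intron A drives puromycin N-acetyltransferase, stabilised by a downstream WPRE, so that transduced mammalian cells can be selected with puromycin.

The plasmid does not encode Cas9, so it must be used with a separate Cas9 vector or in cells that already express Cas9. It is one clone from a human kinome gRNA collection produced alongside work on optimised sgRNA design, and it is used for Cas9-mediated targeting of STK38L in human cells.
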