Features (pLannotate 1.2.2; 29 found; start..end, strand, type, name):
     14..80      +  CDS            small t antigen (fragment): SV40 (simian virus 40) small t antigen
    106..317     +  promoter       EF-1α core promoter: core promoter for human elongation factor EF-1α
    318..1256    +  intron         EF-1α intron A: intron upstream of the start codon of human EF-1α
   1278..1877    +  CDS            PuroR (fragment): puromycin N-acetyltransferase; pac from Streptomyces; confers resistance to puromycin
   1893..2481    +  misc_feature   WPRE: woodchuck hepatitis virus posttranscriptional regulatory element
   2532..2551    +  misc_feature   cPPT/CTS (fragment): central polypurine tract and central termination sequence of HIV-1
   2553..2786    +  LTR            3' LTR (ΔU3): self-inactivating 3' long terminal repeat (LTR) from HIV-1
   2864..2985    +  polyA_signal   SV40 poly(A) signal: SV40 polyadenylation signal
   3025..3160    +  rep_origin     SV40 ori: SV40 origin of replication
   3181..3199    -  promoter       T7 promoter: promoter for bacteriophage T7 RNA polymerase
   3207..3362    +  CDS            lacZα (fragment): LacZα fragment of β-galactosidase; lacZ fragment
   3367..3795    +  rep_origin     f1 ori (sequence partly withheld): f1 bacteriophage origin of replication; arrow indicates direction of (+) strand synthesis
   3848..3952    +  promoter       AmpR promoter: bla
   3953..4813    +  CDS            AmpR: β-lactamase; bla; confers resistance to ampicillin, carbenicillin, and related antibiotics
   4984..5572    +  rep_origin     ori: high-copy-number ColE1/pMB1/pBR322/pUC origin of replication
   5755..5847    +  CDS            lacI (fragment): lac repressor; lacI; The lac repressor binds to the lac operator to inhibit transcription in E. coli. This inhibition can be relieved by adding lactose or isopropyl-β-D-thiogalactopyranoside (IPTG).
   5860..5881    +  protein_bind   CAP binding site: CAP binding activates transcription in the presence of cAMP. E. coli catabolite activator protein
   5896..5926    +  promoter       lac promoter: promoter for the E. coli lac operon
   5934..5950    +  protein_bind   lac operator: The lac repressor binds to the lac operator to inhibit transcription in E. coli. This inhibition can be relieved by adding lactose or isopropyl-β-D-thiogalactopyranoside (IPTG). lac repressor encoded by lacI
   5995..6013    +  promoter       T3 promoter: promoter for bacteriophage T3 RNA polymerase
   6041..6267    +  promoter       RSV promoter: Rous sarcoma virus enhancer/promoter
   6268..6448    +  LTR            5' LTR (truncated): truncated 5' long terminal repeat (LTR) from HIV-1
   6495..6620    +  misc_feature   HIV-1 Ψ: packaging signal of human immunodeficiency virus type 1
   6604..6967    +  CDS            HIV-1 gag (fragment): gag protein from human immunodeficiency virus 1; gag
   7113..7346    +  misc_feature   RRE: The Rev response element (RRE) of HIV-1 allows for Rev-dependent mRNA export from the nucleus to the cytoplasm.
   7723..7749    +  CDS            Rev (fragment): human immunodeficiency virus 1 (HIV-1) Rev protein; rev; enhances nuclear export of unspliced and incompletely spliced viral mRNAs
   7753..7993    +  promoter       U6 promoter: RNA polymerase III promoter for human U6 snRNA
   8023..8098    +  misc_RNA       gRNA scaffold: guide RNA scaffold for the Streptococcus pyogenes CRISPR/Cas9 system
   8154..8271    +  misc_feature   cPPT/CTS: central polypurine tract and central termination sequence of HIV-1
>Addgene plasmid #76628 | STK38L gRNA (BRDN0001148856) | addgene full sequence | sequence record 186198 | Addgene Assembled Sequence
CCCGGGTGCAAAGATGGATAAAGTTTTAAACAGAGAGGAATCTTTGCAGCTAATGGACCTTCTAGGTCTT
GAAAGGAGTGGGAATTGGCTCCGGTGCCCGTCAGTGGGCAGAGCGCACATCGCCCACAGTCCCCGAGAAG
TTGGGGGGAGGGGTCGGCAATTGATCCGGTGCCTAGAGAAGGTGGCGCGGGGTAAACTGGGAAAGTGATG
TCGTGTACTGGCTCCGCCTTTTTCCCGAGGGTGGGGGAGAACCGTATATAAGTGCAGTAGTCGCCGTGAA
CGTTCTTTTTCGCAACGGGTTTGCCGCCAGAACACAGGTAAGTGCCGTGTGTGGTTCCCGCGGGCCTGGC
CTCTTTACGGGTTATGGCCCTTGCGTGCCTTGAATTACTTCCACCTGGCTGCAGTACGTGATTCTTGATC
CCGAGCTTCGGGTTGGAAGTGGGTGGGAGAGTTCGAGGCCTTGCGCTTAAGGAGCCCCTTCGCCTCGTGC
TTGAGTTGAGGCCTGGCCTGGGCGCTGGGGCCGCCGCGTGCGAATCTGGTGGCACCTTCGCGCCTGTCTC
GCTGCTTTCGATAAGTCTCTAGCCATTTAAAATTTTTGATGACCTGCTGCGACGCTTTTTTTCTGGCAAG
ATAGTCTTGTAAATGCGGGCCAAGATCTGCACACTGGTATTTCGGTTTTTGGGGCCGCGGGCGGCGACGG
GGCCCGTGCGTCCCAGCGCACATGTTCGGCGAGGCGGGGCCTGCGAGCGCGGCCACCGAGAATCGGACGG
GGGTAGTCTCAAGCTGGCCGGCCTGCTCTGGTGCCTGGCCTCGCGCCGCCGTGTATCGCCCCGCCCTGGG
CGGCAAGGCTGGCCCGGTCGGCACCAGTTGCGTGAGCGGAAAGATGGCCGCTTCCCGGCCCTGCTGCAGG
GAGCTCAAAATGGAGGACGCGGCGCTCGGGAGAGCGGGCGGGTGAGTCACCCACACAAAGGAAAAGGGCC
TTTCCGTCCTCAGCCGTCGCTTCATGTGACTCCACGGAGTACCGGGCGCCGTCCAGGCACCTCGATTAGT
TCTCGAGCTTTTGGAGTACGTCGTCTTTAGGTTGGGGGGAGGGGTTTTATGCGATGGAGTTTCCCCACAC
TGAGTGGGTGGAGACTGAAGTTAGGCCAGCTTGGCACTTGATGTAATTCTCCTTGGAATTTGCCCTTTTT
GAGTTTGGATCTTGGTTCATTCTCAAGCCTCAGACAGTGGTTCAAAGTTTTTTTCTTCCATTTCAGGTGT
CGTGACGTACGGCCACCATGACCGAGTACAAGCCCACGGTGCGCCTCGCCACCCGCGACGACGTCCCCAG
GGCCGTACGCACCCTCGCCGCCGCGTTCGCCGACTACCCCGCCACGCGCCACACCGTCGATCCGGACCGC
CACATCGAGCGGGTCACCGAGCTGCAAGAACTCTTCCTCACGCGCGTCGGGCTCGACATCGGCAAGGTGT
GGGTCGCGGACGACGGCGCCGCCGTGGCGGTCTGGACCACGCCGGAGAGCGTCGAAGCGGGGGCGGTGTT
CGCCGAGATCGGCCCGCGCATGGCCGAGTTGAGCGGTTCCCGGCTGGCCGCGCAGCAACAGATGGAAGGC
CTCCTGGCGCCGCACCGGCCCAAGGAGCCCGCGTGGTTCCTGGCCACCGTCGGAGTCTCGCCCGACCACC
AGGGCAAGGGTCTGGGCAGCGCCGTCGTGCTCCCCGGAGTGGAGGCGGCCGAGCGCGCCGGGGTGCCCGC
CTTCCTGGAGACCTCCGCGCCCCGCAACCTCCCCTTCTACGAGCGGCTCGGCTTCACCGTCACCGCCGAC
GTCGAGGTGCCCGAAGGACCGCGCACCTGGTGCATGACCCGCAAGCCCGGTGCCTGAACGCGTTAAGTCG
ACAATCAACCTCTGGATTACAAAATTTGTGAAAGATTGACTGGTATTCTTAACTATGTTGCTCCTTTTAC
GCTATGTGGATACGCTGCTTTAATGCCTTTGTATCATGCTATTGCTTCCCGTATGGCTTTCATTTTCTCC
TCCTTGTATAAATCCTGGTTGCTGTCTCTTTATGAGGAGTTGTGGCCCGTTGTCAGGCAACGTGGCGTGG
TGTGCACTGTGTTTGCTGACGCAACCCCCACTGGTTGGGGCATTGCCACCACCTGTCAGCTCCTTTCCGG
GACTTTCGCTTTCCCCCTCCCTATTGCCACGGCGGAACTCATCGCCGCCTGCCTTGCCCGCTGCTGGACA
GGGGCTCGGCTGTTGGGCACTGACAATTCCGTGGTGTTGTCGGGGAAATCATCGTCCTTTCCTTGGCTGC
TCGCCTGTGTTGCCACCTGGATTCTGCGCGGGACGTCCTTCTGCTACGTCCCTTCGGCCCTCAATCCAGC
GGACCTTCCTTCCCGCGGCCTGCTGCCGGCTCTGCGGCCTCTTCCGCGTCTTCGCCTTCGCCCTCAGACG
AGTCGGATCTCCCTTTGGGCCGCCTCCCCGCGTCGACTTTAAGACCAATGACTTACAAGGCAGCTGTAGA
TCTTAGCCACTTTTTAAAAGAAAAGGGGGGACTGGAAGGGCTAATTCACTCCCAACGAAGACAAGATCTG
CTTTTTGCTTGTACTGGGTCTCTCTGGTTAGACCAGATCTGAGCCTGGGAGCTCTCTGGCTAACTAGGGA
ACCCACTGCTTAAGCCTCAATAAAGCTTGCCTTGAGTGCTTCAAGTAGTGTGTGCCCGTCTGTTGTGTGA
CTCTGGTAACTAGAGATCCCTCAGACCCTTTTAGTCAGTGTGGAAAATCTCTAGCAGTACGTATAGTAGT
TCATGTCATCTTATTATTCAGTATTTATAACTTGCAAAGAAATGAATATCAGAGAGTGAGAGGAACTTGT
TTATTGCAGCTTATAATGGTTACAAATAAAGCAATAGCATCACAAATTTCACAAATAAAGCATTTTTTTC
ACTGCATTCTAGTTGTGGTTTGTCCAAACTCATCAATGTATCTTATCATGTCTGGCTCTAGCTATCCCGC
CCCTAACTCCGCCCATCCCGCCCCTAACTCCGCCCAGTTCCGCCCATTCTCCGCCCCATGGCTGACTAAT
TTTTTTTATTTATGCAGAGGCCGAGGCCGCCTCGGCCTCTGAGCTATTCCAGAAGTAGTGAGGAGGCTTT
TTTGGAGGCCTAGGGACGTACCCAATTCGCCCTATAGTGAGTCGTATTACGCGCGCTCACTGGCCGTCGT
TTTACAACGTCGTGACTGGGAAAACCCTGGCGTTACCCAACTTAATCGCCTTGCAGCACATCCCCCTTTC
GCCAGCTGGCGTAATAGCGAAGAGGCCCGCACCGATCGCCCTTCCCAACAGTTGCGCAGCCTGAATGGCG
AATGGG
[124 nt withheld, positions 3367-3490]
C
[91 nt withheld, positions 3492-3582]
A
[49 nt withheld, positions 3584-3632]
CCTTTGACGTTGGAGTCCACGTTCTTT
[37 nt withheld, positions 3660-3696]
ACCCTATCTCGGTCTATTCTTTTGATTTATAAGGGATTTTGCCGATTTCGGCCTATTGGTTAAAAAATGA
GCTGATTTAACAAAAATTTAACGCGAATTTTAACAAAATATTAACGCTTACAATTTAGGTGGCACTTTTC
GGGGAAATGTGCGCGGAACCCCTATTTGTTTATTTTTCTAAATACATTCAAATATGTATCCGCTCATGAG
ACAATAACCCTGATAAATGCTTCAATAATATTGAAAAAGGAAGAGTATGAGTATTCAACATTTCCGTGTC
GCCCTTATTCCCTTTTTTGCGGCATTTTGCCTTCCTGTTTTTGCTCACCCAGAAACGCTGGTGAAAGTAA
AAGATGCTGAAGATCAGTTGGGTGCACGAGTGGGTTACATCGAACTGGATCTCAACAGCGGTAAGATCCT
TGAGAGTTTTCGCCCCGAAGAACGTTTTCCAATGATGAGCACTTTTAAAGTTCTGCTATGTGGCGCGGTA
TTATCCCGTATTGACGCCGGGCAAGAGCAACTCGGTCGCCGCATACACTATTCTCAGAATGACTTGGTTG
AGTACTCACCAGTCACAGAAAAGCATCTTACGGATGGCATGACAGTAAGAGAATTATGCAGTGCTGCCAT
AACCATGAGTGATAACACTGCGGCCAACTTACTTCTGACAACGATCGGAGGACCGAAGGAGCTAACCGCT
TTTTTGCACAACATGGGGGATCATGTAACTCGCCTTGATCGTTGGGAACCGGAGCTGAATGAAGCCATAC
CAAACGACGAGCGTGACACCACGATGCCTGTAGCAATGGCAACAACGTTGCGCAAACTATTAACTGGCGA
ACTACTTACTCTAGCTTCCCGGCAACAATTAATAGACTGGATGGAGGCGGATAAAGTTGCAGGACCACTT
CTGCGCTCGGCCCTTCCGGCTGGCTGGTTTATTGCTGATAAATCTGGAGCCGGTGAGCGTGGGTCTCGCG
GTATCATTGCAGCACTGGGGCCAGATGGTAAGCCCTCCCGTATCGTAGTTATCTACACGACGGGGAGTCA
GGCAACTATGGATGAACGAAATAGACAGATCGCTGAGATAGGTGCCTCACTGATTAAGCATTGGTAACTG
TCAGACCAAGTTTACTCATATATACTTTAGATTGATTTAAAACTTCATTTTTAATTTAAAAGGATCTAGG
TGAAGATCCTTTTTGATAATCTCATGACCAAAATCCCTTAACGTGAGTTTTCGTTCCACTGAGCGTCAGA
CCCCGTAGAAAAGATCAAAGGATCTTCTTGAGATCCTTTTTTTCTGCGCGTAATCTGCTGCTTGCAAACA
AAAAAACCACCGCTACCAGCGGTGGTTTGTTTGCCGGATCAAGAGCTACCAACTCTTTTTCCGAAGGTAA
CTGGCTTCAGCAGAGCGCAGATACCAAATACTGTTCTTCTAGTGTAGCCGTAGTTAGGCCACCACTTCAA
GAACTCTGTAGCACCGCCTACATACCTCGCTCTGCTAATCCTGTTACCAGTGGCTGCTGCCAGTGGCGAT
AAGTCGTGTCTTACCGGGTTGGACTCAAGACGATAGTTACCGGATAAGGCGCAGCGGTCGGGCTGAACGG
GGGGTTCGTGCACACAGCCCAGCTTGGAGCGAACGACCTACACCGAACTGAGATACCTACAGCGTGAGCT
ATGAGAAAGCGCCACGCTTCCCGAAGGGAGAAAGGCGGACAGGTATCCGGTAAGCGGCAGGGTCGGAACA
GGAGAGCGCACGAGGGAGCTTCCAGGGGGAAACGCCTGGTATCTTTATAGTCCTGTCGGGTTTCGCCACC
TCTGACTTGAGCGTCGATTTTTGTGATGCTCGTCAGGGGGGCGGAGCCTATGGAAAAACGCCAGCAACGC
GGCCTTTTTACGGTTCCTGGCCTTTTGCTGGCCTTTTGCTCACATGTTCTTTCCTGCGTTATCCCCTGAT
TCTGTGGATAACCGTATTACCGCCTTTGAGTGAGCTGATACCGCTCGCCGCAGCCGAACGACCGAGCGCA
GCGAGTCAGTGAGCGAGGAAGCGGAAGAGCGCCCAATACGCAAACCGCCTCTCCCCGCGCGTTGGCCGAT
TCATTAATGCAGCTGGCACGACAGGTTTCCCGACTGGAAAGCGGGCAGTGAGCGCAACGCAATTAATGTG
AGTTAGCTCACTCATTAGGCACCCCAGGCTTTACACTTTATGCTTCCGGCTCGTATGTTGTGTGGAATTG
TGAGCGGATAACAATTTCACACAGGAAACAGCTATGACCATGATTACGCCAAGCGCGCAATTAACCCTCA
CTAAAGGGAACAAAAGCTGGAGCTGCAAGCTTAATGTAGTCTTATGCAATACTCTTGTAGTCTTGCAACA
TGGTAACGATGAGTTAGCAACATGCCTTACAAGGAGAGAAAAAGCACCGTGCATGCCGATTGGTGGAAGT
AAGGTGGTACGATCGTGCCTTATTAGGAAGGCAACAGACGGGTCTGACATGGATTGGACGAACCACTGAA
TTGCCGCATTGCAGAGATATTGTATTTAAGTGCCTAGCTCGATACATAAACGGGTCTCTCTGGTTAGACC
AGATCTGAGCCTGGGAGCTCTCTGGCTAACTAGGGAACCCACTGCTTAAGCCTCAATAAAGCTTGCCTTG
AGTGCTTCAAGTAGTGTGTGCCCGTCTGTTGTGTGACTCTGGTAACTAGAGATCCCTCAGACCCTTTTAG
TCAGTGTGGAAAATCTCTAGCAGTGGCGCCCGAACAGGGACTTGAAAGCGAAAGGGAAACCAGAGGAGCT
CTCTCGACGCAGGACTCGGCTTGCTGAAGCGCGCACGGCAAGAGGCGAGGGGCGGCGACTGGTGAGTACG
CCAAAAATTTTGACTAGCGGAGGCTAGAAGGAGAGAGATGGGTGCGAGAGCGTCAGTATTAAGCGGGGGA
GAATTAGATCGCGATGGGAAAAAATTCGGTTAAGGCCAGGGGGAAAGAAAAAATATAAATTAAAACATAT
AGTATGGGCAAGCAGGGAGCTAGAACGATTCGCAGTTAATCCTGGCCTGTTAGAAACATCAGAAGGCTGT
AGACAAATACTGGGACAGCTACAACCATCCCTTCAGACAGGATCAGAAGAACTTAGATCATTATATAATA
CAGTAGCAACCCTCTATTGTGTGCATCAAAGGATAGAGATAAAAGACACCAAGGAAGCTTTAGACAAGAT
AGAGGAAGAGCAAAACAAAAGTAAGACCACCGCACAGCAAGCGGCCGCTGATCTTCAGACCTGGAGGAGG
AGATATGAGGGACAATTGGAGAAGTGAATTATATAAATATAAAGTAGTAAAAATTGAACCATTAGGAGTA
GCACCCACCAAGGCAAAGAGAAGAGTGGTGCAGAGAGAAAAAAGAGCAGTGGGAATAGGAGCTTTGTTCC
TTGGGTTCTTGGGAGCAGCAGGAAGCACTATGGGCGCAGCGTCAATGACGCTGACGGTACAGGCCAGACA
ATTATTGTCTGGTATAGTGCAGCAGCAGAACAATTTGCTGAGGGCTATTGAGGCGCAACAGCATCTGTTG
CAACTCACAGTCTGGGGCATCAAGCAGCTCCAGGCAAGAATCCTGGCTGTGGAAAGATACCTAAAGGATC
AACAGCTCCTGGGGATTTGGGGTTGCTCTGGAAAACTCATTTGCACCACTGCTGTGCCTTGGAATGCTAG
TTGGAGTAATAAATCTCTGGAACAGATTTGGAATCACACGACCTGGATGGAGTGGGACAGAGAAATTAAC
AATTACACAAGCTTAATACACTCCTTAATTGAAGAATCGCAAAACCAGCAAGAAAAGAATGAACAAGAAT
TATTGGAATTAGATAAATGGGCAAGTTTGTGGAATTGGTTTAACATAACAAATTGGCTGTGGTATATAAA
ATTATTCATAATGATAGTAGGAGGCTTGGTAGGTTTAAGAATAGTTTTTGCTGTACTTTCTATAGTGAAT
AGAGTTAGGCAGGGATATTCACCATTATCGTTTCAGACCCACCTCCCAACCCCGAGGGGACCCAGAGAGG
GCCTATTTCCCATGATTCCTTCATATTTGCATATACGATACAAGGCTGTTAGAGAGATAATTAGAATTAA
TTTGACTGTAAACACAAAGATATTAGTACAAAATACGTGACGTAGAAAGTAATAATTTCTTGGGTAGTTT
GCAGTTTTAAAATTATGTTTTAAAATGGACTATCATATGCTTACCGTAACTTGAAAGTATTTCGATTTCT
TGGCTTTATATATCTTGTGGAAAGGACGAAACACCGGACTGTAGCCAAGCTCACATGTTTTAGAGCTAGA
AATAGCAAGTTAAAATAAGGCTAGTCCGTTATCAACTTGAAAAAGTGGCACCGAGTCGGTGCTTTTTTAA
GCTTGGCGTAACTAGATCTTGAGACAAATGGCAGTATTCATCCACAATTTTAAAAGAAAAGGGGGGATTG
GGGGGTACAGTGCAGGGGAAAGAATAGTAGACATAATAGCAACAGACATACAAACTAAAGAATTACAAAA
ACAAATTACAAAAATTCAAAATTTTCGGGTTTATTACAGGGACAGCAGAGATCCACTTTGGCGCCGGCTC
GAGGGGG
