>Addgene plasmid #76628 | STK38L gRNA (BRDN0001148856) | depositor partial sequence | sequence record 144088 | Target Sequence
GACTGTAGCCAAGCTCACAT
