>Addgene plasmid #76628 | STK38L gRNA (BRDN0001148856) | addgene partial sequence | sequence record 186197 | hU6-F
AAAGTAATAATTTCTTGGGTAGTTTGCAGTTTTAAAATTATGTTTTAAAATGGACTATCATATGCTTACC
GTAACTTGAAAGTATTTCGATTTCTTGGCTTTATATATCTTGTGGAAAGGACGAAACACCGGACTGTAGC
CAAGCTCACATGTTTTAGAGCTAGAAATAGCAAGTTAAAATAAGGCTAGTCCGTTATCAACTTGAAAAAG
TGGCACCGAGTCGGTGCTTTTTTAAGCTTGGCGTAACTAGATCTTGAGACAAATGGCAGTATTCATCCAC
AATTTTAAAAGAAAAGGGGGGATTGGGGGGTACAGTGCAGGGGAAAGAATAGTAGACATAATAGCAACAG
ACATACAAACTAAAGAATTACAAAAACAAATTACAAAAATTCAAAATTTTCGGGTTTATTACAGGGACAG
CANAGATCCACTTTGGCGCCGGCTCNAGGGGGCCCGGGTGCAAAGATGGATAAAGTTTTAAACAGAGAGG
AATCTTTGCAGCTNATGGACCTTCTAGGTCTTGAAAGGAGTGGGAATTGGCTCCGGTGCCCGTCAGTGGG
CAGAGCGCAC
